>Addgene plasmid #142715 | TFORF0987 | addgene full sequence | sequence record 323920 | Addgene NGS Result
GGCTCCGGTGCCCGTCAGTGGGCAGAGCGCACATCGCCCACAGTCCCCGAGAAGTTGGGGGGAGGGGTCG
GCAATTGAACCGGTGCCTAGAGAAGGTGGCGCGGGGTAAACTGGGAAAGTGATGTCGTGTACTGGCTCCG
CCTTTTTCCCGAGGGTGGGGGAGAACCGTATATAAGTGCAGTAGTCGCCGTGAACGTTCTTTTTCGCAAC
GGGTTTGCCGCCAGAACACAGGTAAGTGCCGTGTGTGGTTCCCGCGGGCCTGGCCTCTTTACGGGTTATG
GCCCTTGCGTGCCTTGAATTACTTCCACCTGGCTGCAGTACGTGATTCTTGATCCCGAGCTTCGGGTTGG
AAGTGGGTGGGAGAGTTCGAGGCCTTGCGCTTAAGGAGCCCCTTCGCCTCGTGCTTGAGTTGAGGCCTGG
CCTGGGCGCTGGGGCCGCCGCGTGCGAATCTGGTGGCACCTTCGCGCCTGTCTCGCTGCTTTCGATAAGT
CTCTAGCCATTTAAAATTTTTGATGACCTGCTGCGACGCTTTTTTTCTGGCAAGATAGTCTTGTAAATGC
GGGCCAAGATCTGCACACTGGTATTTCGGTTTTTGGGGCCGCGGGCGGCGACGGGGCCCGTGCGTCCCAG
CGCACATGTTCGGCGAGGCGGGGCCTGCGAGCGCGGCCACCGAGAATCGGACGGGGGTAGTCTCAAGCTG
GCCGGCCTGCTCTGGTGCCTGGCCTCGCGCCGCCGTGTATCGCCCCGCCCTGGGCGGCAAGGCTGGCCCG
GTCGGCACCAGTTGCGTGAGCGGAAAGATGGCCGCTTCCCGGCCCTGCTGCAGGGAGCTCAAAATGGAGG
ACGCGGCGCTCGGGAGAGCGGGCGGGTGAGTCACCCACACAAAGGAAAAGGGCCTTTCCGTCCTCAGCCG
TCGCTTCATGTGACTCCACGGAGTACCGGGCGCCGTCCAGGCACCTCGATTAGTTCTCGAGCTTTTGGAG
TACGTCGTCTTTAGGTTGGGGGGAGGGGTTTTATGCGATGGAGTTTCCCCACACTGAGTGGGTGGAGACT
GAAGTTAGGCCAGCTTGGCACTTGATGTAATTCTCCTTGGAATTTGCCCTTTTTGAGTTTGGATCTTGGT
TCATTCTCAAGCCTCAGACAGTGGTTCAAAGTTTTTTTCTTCCATTTCAGGTGTCGTGAGGCTAGCACCG
CCACCATGGCGCTGAGTGAACCCATCCTGCCGTCCTTCTCCACTTTCGCCAGCCCGTGCCGCGAGCGCGG
CCTGCAGGAGCGCTGGCCGCGCGCCGAACCCGAGTCCGGCGGCACCGACGACGACCTCAACAGCGTGCTG
GACTTCATCCTGTCCATGGGGCTGGATGGCCTGGGCGCCGAGGCCGCCCCGGAGCCGCCGCCGCCGCCCC
CGCCGCCTGCGTTCTATTACCCCGAACCCGGCGCGCCCCCGCCCTACAGCGCCCCCGCGGGTGGCCTGGT
GTCTGAGCTGCTGCGACCCGAGCTGGATGCGCCGCTGGGGCCCGCACTGCACGGCCGCTTTCTGCTGGCG
CCGCCCGGCCGCCTGGTCAAGGCCGAGCCCCCTGAAGCGGACGGCGGCGGCGGCTACGGCTGCGCCCCCG
GGCTGACCCGTGGACCGCGCGGCCTCAAGCGCGAGGGCGCCCCGGGCCCGGCGGCTTCGTGCATGCGAGG
TCCCGGGGGCCGCCCCCCGCCGCCGCCCGACACACCGCCGCTCAGCCCCGACGGCCCCGCGCGCCTGCCC
GCGCCCGGTCCGCGCGCCTCCTTCCCGCCGCCTTTCGGTGGCCCTGGTTTCGGCGCGCCCGGGCCCGGCC
TGCATTACGCGCCGCCTGCGCCCCCAGCCTTCGGTCTCTTCGACGACGCGGCCGCCGCCGCGGCAGCCCT
GGGCCTGGCGCCCCCCGCCGCCCGCGGTCTCCTCACGCCGCCTGCGTCCCCGCTGGAGCTGCTGGAGGCC
AAGCCAAAGCGCGGCCGCCGCTCTTGGCCCCGCAAACGCACCGCCACTCACACCTGCAGCTACGCGGGCT
GCGGCAAGACCTACACCAAGAGTTCGCATCTGAAGGCGCATCTGCGCACGCACACAGGTGAGAAGCCCTA
CCACTGCAACTGGGACGGCTGCGGCTGGAAGTTTGCGCGCTCAGACGAGCTCACGCGCCACTACCGAAAG
CACACGGGCCACCGGCCATTCCAGTGCCATCTGTGCGATCGTGCCTTCTCGCGCTCCGATCACCTGGCGC
TGCACATGAAACGGCACATGTAGTAATGAACTAGTCCGTAACTTGAAAGTATTTCGATTTCTTGGCTTTA
TATATCTTGTGGAAAGGACGAGGACTTTCAACTTTACAGATCGTGACGCGTTAAGTCGACAATCAACCTC
TGGATTACAAAATTTGTGAAAGATTGACTGGTATTCTTAACTATGTTGCTCCTTTTACGCTATGTGGATA
CGCTGCTTTAATGCCTTTGTATCATGCTATTGCTTCCCGTATGGCTTTCATTTTCTCCTCCTTGTATAAA
TCCTGGTTGCTGTCTCTTTATGAGGAGTTGTGGCCCGTTGTCAGGCAACGTGGCGTGGTGTGCACTGTGT
TTGCTGACGCAACCCCCACTGGTTGGGGCATTGCCACCACCTGTCAGCTCCTTTCCGGGACTTTCGCTTT
CCCCCTCCCTATTGCCACGGCGGAACTCATCGCCGCCTGCCTTGCCCGCTGCTGGACAGGGGCTCGGCTG
TTGGGCACTGACAATTCCGTGGTGTTGTCGGGGAAATCATCGTCCTTTCCTTGGCTGCTCGCCTGTGTTG
CCACCTGGATTCTGCGCGGGACGTCCTTCTGCTACGTCCCTTCGGCCCTCAATCCAGCGGACCTTCCTTC
CCGCGGCCTGCTGCCGGCTCTGCGGCCTCTTCCGCGTCTTCGCCTTCGCCCTCAGACGAGTCGGATCTCC
CTTTGGGCCGCCTCCCCGCGTCGACTTTAAGACCAATGACTTACAAGGCAGCTGTAGATCTTAGCCACTT
TTTAAAAGAAAAGGGGGGACTGGAAGGGCTAATTCACTCCCAACGAAGACAAGATCTGCTTTTTGCTTGT
ACTGGGTCTCTCTGGTTAGACCAGATCTGAGCCTGGGAGCTCTCTGGCTAACTAGGGAACCCACTGCTTA
AGCCTCAATAAAGCTTGCCTTGAGTGCTTCAAGTAGTGTGTGCCCGTCTGTTGTGTGACTCTGGTAACTA
GAGATCCCTCAGACCCTTTTAGTCAGTGTGGAAAATCTCTAGCAGTACGTATAGTAGTTCATGTCATCTT
ATTATTCAGTATTTATAACTTGCAAAGAAATGAATATCAGAGAGTGAGAGGAACTTGTTTATTGCAGCTT
ATAATGGTTACAAATAAAGCAATAGCATCACAAATTTCACAAATAAAGCATTTTTTTCACTGCATTCTAG
TTGTGGTTTGTCCAAACTCATCAATGTATCTTATCATGTCTGGCTCTAGCTATCCCGCCCCTAACTCCGC
CCATCCCGCCCCTAACTCCGCCCAGTTCCGCCCATTCTCCGCCCCATGGCTGACTAATTTTTTTTATTTA
TGCAGAGGCCGAGGCCGCCTCGGCCTCTGAGCTATTCCAGAAGTAGTGAGGAGGCTTTTTTGGAGGCCTA
GGGACGTACCCAATTCGCCCTATAGTGAGTCGTATTACGCGCGCTCACTGGCCGTCGTTTTACAACGTCG
TGACTGGGAAAACCCTGGCGTTACCCAACTTAATCGCCTTGCAGCACATCCCCCTTTCGCCAGCTGGCGT
AATAGCGAAGAGGCCCGCACCGATCGCCCTTCCCAACAGTTGCGCAGCCTGAATGGCGAATGGG
[124 nt withheld, positions 3845-3968]
C
[91 nt withheld, positions 3970-4060]
A
[49 nt withheld, positions 4062-4110]
CCTTTGACGTTGGAGTCCACGTTCTTT
[37 nt withheld, positions 4138-4174]
ACCCTATCTCGGTCTATTCTTTTGATTTATAAGGGATTTTGCCGATTTCGGCCTATTGGTTAAAAAATGA
GCTGATTTAACAAAAATTTAACGCGAATTTTAACAAAATATTAACGCTTACAATTTAGGTGGCACTTTTC
GGGGAAATGTGCGCGGAACCCCTATTTGTTTATTTTTCTAAATACATTCAAATATGTATCCGCTCATGAG
ACAATAACCCTGATAAATGCTTCAATAATATTGAAAAAGGAAGAGTATGAGTATTCAACATTTCCGTGTC
GCCCTTATTCCCTTTTTTGCGGCATTTTGCCTTCCTGTTTTTGCTCACCCAGAAACGCTGGTGAAAGTAA
AAGATGCTGAAGATCAGTTGGGTGCACGAGTGGGTTACATCGAACTGGATCTCAACAGCGGTAAGATCCT
TGAGAGTTTTCGCCCCGAAGAACGTTTTCCAATGATGAGCACTTTTAAAGTTCTGCTATGTGGCGCGGTA
TTATCCCGTATTGACGCCGGGCAAGAGCAACTCGGTCGCCGCATACACTATTCTCAGAATGACTTGGTTG
AGTACTCACCAGTCACAGAAAAGCATCTTACGGATGGCATGACAGTAAGAGAATTATGCAGTGCTGCCAT
AACCATGAGTGATAACACTGCGGCCAACTTACTTCTGACAACGATCGGAGGACCGAAGGAGCTAACCGCT
TTTTTGCACAACATGGGGGATCATGTAACTCGCCTTGATCGTTGGGAACCGGAGCTGAATGAAGCCATAC
CAAACGACGAGCGTGACACCACGATGCCTGTAGCAATGGCAACAACGTTGCGCAAACTATTAACTGGCGA
ACTACTTACTCTAGCTTCCCGGCAACAATTAATAGACTGGATGGAGGCGGATAAAGTTGCAGGACCACTT
CTGCGCTCGGCCCTTCCGGCTGGCTGGTTTATTGCTGATAAATCTGGAGCCGGTGAGCGTGGGTCTCGCG
GTATCATTGCAGCACTGGGGCCAGATGGTAAGCCCTCCCGTATCGTAGTTATCTACACGACGGGGAGTCA
GGCAACTATGGATGAACGAAATAGACAGATCGCTGAGATAGGTGCCTCACTGATTAAGCATTGGTAACTG
TCAGACCAAGTTTACTCATATATACTTTAGATTGATTTAAAACTTCATTTTTAATTTAAAAGGATCTAGG
TGAAGATCCTTTTTGATAATCTCATGACCAAAATCCCTTAACGTGAGTTTTCGTTCCACTGAGCGTCAGA
CCCCGTAGAAAAGATCAAAGGATCTTCTTGAGATCCTTTTTTTCTGCGCGTAATCTGCTGCTTGCAAACA
AAAAAACCACCGCTACCAGCGGTGGTTTGTTTGCCGGATCAAGAGCTACCAACTCTTTTTCCGAAGGTAA
CTGGCTTCAGCAGAGCGCAGATACCAAATACTGTTCTTCTAGTGTAGCCGTAGTTAGGCCACCACTTCAA
GAACTCTGTAGCACCGCCTACATACCTCGCTCTGCTAATCCTGTTACCAGTGGCTGCTGCCAGTGGCGAT
AAGTCGTGTCTTACCGGGTTGGACTCAAGACGATAGTTACCGGATAAGGCGCAGCGGTCGGGCTGAACGG
GGGGTTCGTGCACACAGCCCAGCTTGGAGCGAACGACCTACACCGAACTGAGATACCTACAGCGTGAGCT
ATGAGAAAGCGCCACGCTTCCCGAAGGGAGAAAGGCGGACAGGTATCCGGTAAGCGGCAGGGTCGGAACA
GGAGAGCGCACGAGGGAGCTTCCAGGGGGAAACGCCTGGTATCTTTATAGTCCTGTCGGGTTTCGCCACC
TCTGACTTGAGCGTCGATTTTTGTGATGCTCGTCAGGGGGGCGGAGCCTATGGAAAAACGCCAGCAACGC
GGCCTTTTTACGGTTCCTGGCCTTTTGCTGGCCTTTTGCTCACATGTTCTTTCCTGCGTTATCCCCTGAT
TCTGTGGATAACCGTATTACCGCCTTTGAGTGAGCTGATACCGCTCGCCGCAGCCGAACGACCGAGCGCA
GCGAGTCAGTGAGCGAGGAAGCGGAAGAGCGCCCAATACGCAAACCGCCTCTCCCCGCGCGTTGGCCGAT
TCATTAATGCAGCTGGCACGACAGGTTTCCCGACTGGAAAGCGGGCAGTGAGCGCAACGCAATTAATGTG
AGTTAGCTCACTCATTAGGCACCCCAGGCTTTACACTTTATGCTTCCGGCTCGTATGTTGTGTGGAATTG
TGAGCGGATAACAATTTCACACAGGAAACAGCTATGACCATGATTACGCCAAGCGCGCAATTAACCCTCA
CTAAAGGGAACAAAAGCTGGAGCTGCAAGCTTAATGTAGTCTTATGCAATACTCTTGTAGTCTTGCAACA
TGGTAACGATGAGTTAGCAACATGCCTTACAAGGAGAGAAAAAGCACCGTGCATGCCGATTGGTGGAAGT
AAGGTGGTACGATCGTGCCTTATTAGGAAGGCAACAGACGGGTCTGACATGGATTGGACGAACCACTGAA
TTGCCGCATTGCAGAGATATTGTATTTAAGTGCCTAGCTCGATACATAAACGGGTCTCTCTGGTTAGACC
AGATCTGAGCCTGGGAGCTCTCTGGCTAACTAGGGAACCCACTGCTTAAGCCTCAATAAAGCTTGCCTTG
AGTGCTTCAAGTAGTGTGTGCCCGTCTGTTGTGTGACTCTGGTAACTAGAGATCCCTCAGACCCTTTTAG
TCAGTGTGGAAAATCTCTAGCAGTGGCGCCCGAACAGGGACTTGAAAGCGAAAGGGAAACCAGAGGAGCT
CTCTCGACGCAGGACTCGGCTTGCTGAAGCGCGCACGGCAAGAGGCGAGGGGCGGCGACTGGTGAGTACG
CCAAAAATTTTGACTAGCGGAGGCTAGAAGGAGAGAGATGGGTGCGAGAGCGTCAGTATTAAGCGGGGGA
GAATTAGATCGCGATGGGAAAAAATTCGGTTAAGGCCAGGGGGAAAGAAAAAATATAAATTAAAACATAT
AGTATGGGCAAGCAGGGAGCTAGAACGATTCGCAGTTAATCCTGGCCTGTTAGAAACATCAGAAGGCTGT
AGACAAATACTGGGACAGCTACAACCATCCCTTCAGACAGGATCAGAAGAACTTAGATCATTATATAATA
CAGTAGCAACCCTCTATTGTGTGCATCAAAGGATAGAGATAAAAGACACCAAGGAAGCTTTAGACAAGAT
AGAGGAAGAGCAAAACAAAAGTAAGACCACCGCACAGCAAGCGGCCGCTGATCTTCAGACCTGGAGGAGG
AGATATGAGGGACAATTGGAGAAGTGAATTATATAAATATAAAGTAGTAAAAATTGAACCATTAGGAGTA
GCACCCACCAAGGCAAAGAGAAGAGTGGTGCAGAGAGAAAAAAGAGCAGTGGGAATAGGAGCTTTGTTCC
TTGGGTTCTTGGGAGCAGCAGGAAGCACTATGGGCGCAGCGTCAATGACGCTGACGGTACAGGCCAGACA
ATTATTGTCTGGTATAGTGCAGCAGCAGAACAATTTGCTGAGGGCTATTGAGGCGCAACAGCATCTGTTG
CAACTCACAGTCTGGGGCATCAAGCAGCTCCAGGCAAGAATCCTGGCTGTGGAAAGATACCTAAAGGATC
AACAGCTCCTGGGGATTTGGGGTTGCTCTGGAAAACTCATTTGCACCACTGCTGTGCCTTGGAATGCTAG
TTGGAGTAATAAATCTCTGGAACAGATTTGGAATCACACGACCTGGATGGAGTGGGACAGAGAAATTAAC
AATTACACAAGCTTAATACACTCCTTAATTGAAGAATCGCAAAACCAGCAAGAAAAGAATGAACAAGAAT
TATTGGAATTAGATAAATGGGCAAGTTTGTGGAATTGGTTTAACATAACAAATTGGCTGTGGTATATAAA
ATTATTCATAATGATAGTAGGAGGCTTGGTAGGTTTAAGAATAGTTTTTGCTGTACTTTCTATAGTGAAT
AGAGTTAGGCAGGGATATTCACCATTATCGTTTCAGACCCACCTCCCAACCCCGAGGGGACCCATGCATT
GCATCTCAATTAGTCAGCAACCAGGTGTGGAAAGTCCCCAGGCTCCCCAGCAGGCAGAAGTATGCAAAGC
ATGCGTCTCAATTAGTCAGCAACCATAGTCCCGCCCCTAACTCCGCCCATCCCGCCCCTAACTCCGCCCA
GTTCCGCCCATTCTCCGCCCCATGGCTGACTAATTTTTTTTATTTATGCAGAGGCCGAGGCCGCCTCGGC
CTCTGAGCTATTCCAGAAGTAGTGAGGAGGCTTTTTTGGAGGCCTAGGCTTTTGCAAAAAGCTTTCTAGA
GGTACCACCGGAGCTTACCATGACCGAGTACAAGCCCACGGTGCGCCTCGCCACCCGCGACGACGTCCCC
AGGGCCGTACGCACCCTCGCCGCCGCGTTCGCCGACTACCCCGCCACGCGCCACACCGTCGATCCGGACC
GCCACATCGAGCGGGTCACCGAGCTGCAAGAACTCTTCCTCACGCGCGTCGGGCTCGACATCGGCAAGGT
GTGGGTCGCGGACGACGGCGCCGCCGTGGCGGTCTGGACCACGCCGGAGAGCGTCGAAGCGGGGGCGGTG
TTCGCCGAGATCGGCCCGCGCATGGCCGAGTTGAGCGGTTCCCGGCTGGCCGCGCAGCAACAGATGGAAG
GCCTCCTGGCGCCGCACCGGCCCAAGGAGCCCGCGTGGTTCCTGGCCACCGTCGGCGTCTCGCCCGACCA
CCAGGGCAAGGGTCTGGGCAGCGCCGTCGTGCTCCCCGGAGTGGAGGCGGCCGAGCGCGCCGGGGTGCCC
GCCTTCCTGGAGACCTCCGCGCCCCGCAACCTCCCCTTCTACGAGCGGCTCGGCTTCACCGTCACCGCCG
ACGTCGAGGTGCCCGAAGGACCGCGCACCTGGTGCATGACCCGCAAGCCCGGTGCCAGTTAACGAATTCT
AGATCTTGAGACAAATGGCAGTATTCATCCACAATTTTAAAAGAAAAGGGGGGATTGGGGGGTACAGTGC
AGGGGAAAGAATAGTAGACATAATAGCAACAGACATACAAACTAAAGAATTACAAAAACAAATTACAAAA
ATTCAAAATTTTCGGGTTTATTACAGGGACAGCAGAGATCCACTTTGGCGCCGGCTCGAGGCCTGCAGGT
GCAAAGATGGATAAAGTTTTAAACAGAGAGGAATCTTTGCAGCTAATGGACCTTCTAGGTCTTGAAAGGA
GTGGGAATT
Features (pLannotate 1.2.2; 31 found; start..end, strand, type, name):
      1..1179    +  promoter       EF-1α promoter: strong constitutive promoter for human elongation factor EF-1α
   1196..2260    +  CDS            KLF2: KLF2_HUMAN - Also known as LKLF. Experimental evidence at protein level: Swiss-Prot protein existence level 1. Transcription factor that binds to the CACCC box in the promoter of target genes such as HBB/beta globin or NOV and activates their transcription (PubMed:21063504). Might be involved in transcriptional regulation by modulating the binding of the RARA nuclear receptor to RARE DNA elements (PubMed:28167758). From Homo sapiens (Human).
   2276..2329    +  promoter       U6 promoter (fragment): RNA polymerase III promoter for human U6 snRNA
   2371..2959    +  misc_feature   WPRE: woodchuck hepatitis virus posttranscriptional regulatory element
   3010..3029    +  misc_feature   cPPT/CTS (fragment): central polypurine tract and central termination sequence of HIV-1
   3031..3264    +  LTR            3' LTR (ΔU3): self-inactivating 3' long terminal repeat (LTR) from HIV-1
   3342..3463    +  polyA_signal   SV40 poly(A) signal: SV40 polyadenylation signal
   3503..3638    +  rep_origin     SV40 ori: SV40 origin of replication
   3659..3677    -  promoter       T7 promoter: promoter for bacteriophage T7 RNA polymerase
   3685..3840    +  CDS            lacZα (fragment): LacZα fragment of β-galactosidase; lacZ fragment
   3845..4273    +  rep_origin     f1 ori (sequence partly withheld): f1 bacteriophage origin of replication; arrow indicates direction of (+) strand synthesis
   4326..4430    +  promoter       AmpR promoter: bla
   4431..5291    +  CDS            AmpR: β-lactamase; bla; confers resistance to ampicillin, carbenicillin, and related antibiotics
   5462..6050    +  rep_origin     ori: high-copy-number ColE1/pMB1/pBR322/pUC origin of replication
   6233..6325    +  CDS            lacI (fragment): lac repressor; lacI; The lac repressor binds to the lac operator to inhibit transcription in E. coli. This inhibition can be relieved by adding lactose or isopropyl-β-D-thiogalactopyranoside (IPTG).
   6338..6359    +  protein_bind   CAP binding site: CAP binding activates transcription in the presence of cAMP. E. coli catabolite activator protein
   6374..6404    +  promoter       lac promoter: promoter for the E. coli lac operon
   6412..6428    +  protein_bind   lac operator: The lac repressor binds to the lac operator to inhibit transcription in E. coli. This inhibition can be relieved by adding lactose or isopropyl-β-D-thiogalactopyranoside (IPTG). lac repressor encoded by lacI
   6473..6491    +  promoter       T3 promoter: promoter for bacteriophage T3 RNA polymerase
   6519..6745    +  promoter       RSV promoter: Rous sarcoma virus enhancer/promoter
   6746..6926    +  LTR            5' LTR (truncated): truncated 5' long terminal repeat (LTR) from HIV-1
   6973..7098    +  misc_feature   HIV-1 Ψ: packaging signal of human immunodeficiency virus type 1
   7082..7445    +  CDS            HIV-1 gag (fragment): gag protein from human immunodeficiency virus 1; gag
   7591..7824    +  misc_feature   RRE: The Rev response element (RRE) of HIV-1 allows for Rev-dependent mRNA export from the nucleus to the cytoplasm.
   8201..8227    +  CDS            Rev (fragment): human immunodeficiency virus 1 (HIV-1) Rev protein; rev; enhances nuclear export of unspliced and incompletely spliced viral mRNAs
   8234..8257    +  promoter       SV40 promoter (fragment): SV40 early promoter
   8258..8329    +  promoter       SV40 promoter (fragment): SV40 enhancer and early promoter
   8353..8488    +  rep_origin     SV40 ori: SV40 origin of replication
   8534..9130    +  CDS            PuroR (fragment): puromycin N-acetyltransferase; pac from Streptomyces; confers resistance to puromycin
   9179..9296    +  misc_feature   cPPT/CTS: central polypurine tract and central termination sequence of HIV-1
   9361..9427    +  CDS            small t antigen (fragment): SV40 (simian virus 40) small t antigen
