[The description below was written by a language model from this plasmid's Addgene catalogue record and pLannotate feature annotations shown in this document.]
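Description:
TFORF0987 is a third-generation-style, self-inactivating lentiviral expression plasmid built on the pLX_TRC317 backbone and carrying the human transcription factor KLF2 (also called LKLF). It belongs to a barcoded transcription factor ORF collection. In bacteria it is maintained through a high-copy ColE1/pUC-type origin with ampicillin resistance (AmpR), and an f1 origin is also present. The depositor notes that the plasmid can recombine, as is common for LTR-containing vectors.

The viral genome is transcribed from an RSV promoter fused to a truncated HIV-1 5' LTR. This is followed by the Ψ packaging signal with a partial gag sequence, the Rev response element for Rev-dependent nuclear export, and a central polypurine tract that assists nuclear import. An SV40 early promoter/origin region drives a puromycin N-acetyltransferase cassette, which allows selection of transduced mammalian cells. Downstream, the strong constitutive EF-1α promoter drives the synthesized KLF2 ORF. A WPRE after the ORF enhances transcript stability and expression, and the ΔU3 3' LTR inactivates the viral promoter after integration. An SV40 poly(A) signal lies outside the LTR.

According to the record, each construct in the collection carries a unique 24-bp barcode, although this is not annotated in the feature table. A short region between the ORF and the WPRE, annotated only as a U6 promoter fragment, may correspond to the barcode or a priming region, but the record does not confirm this. The several small fragment annotations (lacZα, lacI, Rev, small t antigen) appear to be backbone remnants. The vector is intended for overexpressing KLF2, either individually or in pooled screens where barcode sequencing identifies which factor each cell received, as in directed differentiation studies.
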