Addgene plasmid #142715: TFORF0987
Purpose: Lentiviral vector for overexpressing transcription factor ORFs with unique 24-bp barcodes. Barcodes facilitate identification of transcription factors in pooled screens.
Depositing lab: Feng Zhang. Depositing organization: Broad Institute. Publication: A transcription factor atlas of directed differentiation. Joung J, Ma S, Tay T, Geiger-Schuller KR, Kirchgatterer PC, Verdine VK, Guo B, Arias-Garcia MA, Allen WE, Singh A, Kuksenko O, Abudayyeh OO, Gootenberg JS, Fu Z, Macrae RK, Buenrostro JD, Regev A, Zhang F. Cell. 2023 Jan 5;186(1):209-229.e26. doi: 10.1016/j.cell.2022.11.026. PubMed 36608654.
Backbone
  Vector backbone: pLX_TRC317
  Backbone manufacturer: Broad Institute Genetic Perturbation Platform
  Backbone size w/o insert (bp): 8264
  Vector type: Mammalian Expression, Lentiviral
  Selectable markers: Puromycin
Growth in bacteria
  Bacterial resistance: Ampicillin, 100 μg/mL
  Growth temperature: 37°C
  Growth strain: NEB Stable
  Copy number: High Copy
Gene/Insert
  Gene/Insert name: KLF2
  Species: H. sapiens (human)
  Insert size (bp): 1169
  Entrez Gene: KLF2 (a.k.a. LKLF)
  Promoter: EF1a
  Cloning method: Unknown
  Sequencing primers: 5′ GGGTGGAGACTGAAGTTAGGCCAG; 3′ CACATAGCGTAAAAGGAGCAACATAG
Terms and licenses: Academic/Nonprofit Terms; Industry Terms: Not Available to Industry
Depositor comments: NM_016270,ENST00000248071 . The transcription factor ORF portion of this plasmid was synthesized by Genewiz. Please test multiple small colonies in case of plasmid recombination. To make this collection available in a timely manner, a portion of this collection was not fully sequenced by Addgene. If an Addgene verified full plasmid sequence is not available, please contact us prior to placing an order to request the full sequence.
How to cite: TFORF0987 was a gift from Feng Zhang (Addgene plasmid # 142715 ; http://n2t.net/addgene:142715 ; RRID:Addgene_142715)
