>Addgene plasmid #142715 | TFORF0987 | depositor partial sequence | sequence record 280283 | Insert
ACCGCCACCATGGCGCTGAGTGAACCCATCCTGCCGTCCTTCTCCACTTTCGCCAGCCCGTGCCGCGAGC
GCGGCCTGCAGGAGCGCTGGCCGCGCGCCGAACCCGAGTCCGGCGGCACCGACGACGACCTCAACAGCGT
GCTGGACTTCATCCTGTCCATGGGGCTGGATGGCCTGGGCGCCGAGGCCGCCCCGGAGCCGCCGCCGCCG
CCCCCGCCGCCTGCGTTCTATTACCCCGAACCCGGCGCGCCCCCGCCCTACAGCGCCCCCGCGGGTGGCC
TGGTGTCTGAGCTGCTGCGACCCGAGCTGGATGCGCCGCTGGGGCCCGCACTGCACGGCCGCTTTCTGCT
GGCGCCGCCCGGCCGCCTGGTCAAGGCCGAGCCCCCTGAAGCGGACGGCGGCGGCGGCTACGGCTGCGCC
CCCGGGCTGACCCGTGGACCGCGCGGCCTCAAGCGCGAGGGCGCCCCGGGCCCGGCGGCTTCGTGCATGC
GAGGTCCCGGGGGCCGCCCCCCGCCGCCGCCCGACACACCGCCGCTCAGCCCCGACGGCCCCGCGCGCCT
GCCCGCGCCCGGTCCGCGCGCCTCCTTCCCGCCGCCTTTCGGTGGCCCTGGTTTCGGCGCGCCCGGGCCC
GGCCTGCATTACGCGCCGCCTGCGCCCCCAGCCTTCGGTCTCTTCGACGACGCGGCCGCCGCCGCGGCAG
CCCTGGGCCTGGCGCCCCCCGCCGCCCGCGGTCTCCTCACGCCGCCTGCGTCCCCGCTGGAGCTGCTGGA
GGCCAAGCCAAAGCGCGGCCGCCGCTCTTGGCCCCGCAAACGCACCGCCACTCACACCTGCAGCTACGCG
GGCTGCGGCAAGACCTACACCAAGAGTTCGCATCTGAAGGCGCATCTGCGCACGCACACAGGTGAGAAGC
CCTACCACTGCAACTGGGACGGCTGCGGCTGGAAGTTTGCGCGCTCAGACGAGCTCACGCGCCACTACCG
AAAGCACACGGGCCACCGGCCATTCCAGTGCCATCTGTGCGATCGTGCCTTCTCGCGCTCCGATCACCTG
GCGCTGCACATGAAACGGCACATGTAGTAATGAACTAGTCCGTAACTTGAAAGTATTTCGATTTCTTGGC
TTTATATATCTTGTGGAAAGGACGAGGACTTTCAACTTTACAGATCGTG
