>Addgene plasmid #142715 | TFORF0987 | depositor partial sequence | sequence record 280284 | Barcode
GGACTTTCAACTTTACAGATCGTG
